>Addgene plasmid #231790 | pCMV-YR-ICUE-mGold2t | addgene full sequence | sequence record 462838 | Addgene NGS Result
GGTGTCACGCTCGTCGTTTGGTATGGCTTCATTCAGCTCCGGTTCCCAACGATCAAGGCGAGTTACATGA
TCCCCCATGTTGTGCAAAAAAGCGGTTAGCTCCTTCGGTCCTCCGATCGTTGTCAGAAGTAAGTTGGCCG
CAGTGTTATCACTCATGGTTATGGCAGCACTGCATAATTCTCTTACTGTCATGCCATCCGTAAGATGCTT
TTCTGTGACTGGTGAGTACTCAACCAAGTCATTCTGAGAATAGTGTATGCGGCGACCGAGTTGCTCTTGC
CCGGCGTCAATACGGGATAATACCGCGCCACATAGCAGAACTTTAAAAGTGCTCATCATTGGAAAACGTT
CTTCGGGGCGAAAACTCTCAAGGATCTTACCGCTGTTGAGATCCAGTTCGATGTAACCCACTCGTGCACC
CAACTGATCTTCAGCATCTTTTACTTTCACCAGCGTTTCTGGGTGAGCAAAAACAGGAAGGCAAAATGCC
GCAAAAAAGGGAATAAGGGCGACACGGAAATGTTGAATACTCATACTCTTCCTTTTTCAATATTATTGAA
GCATTTATCAGGGTTATTGTCTCATGAGCGGATACATATTTGAATGTATTTAGAAAAATAAACAAATAGG
GGTTCCGCGCACATTTCCCCGAAAAGTGCCACCTGACGTCGACGGATCGGGAGATCTCCCGATCCCCTAT
GGTGCACTCTCAGTACAATCTGCTCTGATGCCGCATAGTTAAGCCAGTATCTGCTCCCTGCTTGTGTGTT
GGAGGTCGCTGAGTAGTGCGCGAGCAAAATTTAAGCTACAACAAGGCAAGGCTTGACCGACAATTGCATG
AAGAATCTGCTTAGGGTTAGGCGTTTTGCGCTGCTTCGCGATGTACGGGCCAGATATACGCGTTGACATT
GATTATTGACTAGTTATTAATAGTAATCAATTACGGGGTCATTAGTTCATAGCCCATATATGGAGTTCCG
CGTTACATAACTTACGGTAAATGGCCCGCCTGGCTGACCGCCCAACGACCCCCGCCCATTGACGTCAATA
ATGACGTATGTTCCCATAGTAACGCCAATAGGGACTTTCCATTGACGTCAATGGGTGGAGTATTTACGGT
AAACTGCCCACTTGGCAGTACATCAAGTGTATCATATGCCAAGTACGCCCCCTATTGACGTCAATGACGG
TAAATGGCCCGCCTGGCATTATGCCCAGTACATGACCTTATGGGACTTTCCTACTTGGCAGTACATCTAC
GTATTAGTCATCGCTATTACCATGGTGATGCGGTTTTGGCAGTACATCAATGGGCGTGGATAGCGGTTTG
ACTCACGGGGATTTCCAAGTCTCCACCCCATTGACGTCAATGGGAGTTTGTTTTGGCACCAAAATCAACG
GGACTTTCCAAAATGTCGTAACAACTCCGCCCCATTGACGCAAATGGGCGGTAGGCGTGTACGGTGGGAG
GTCTATATAAGCAGAGCTCTCTGGCTAACTAGAGAACCCACTGCTTACTGGCTTATCGAAATTAATACGA
CTCACTATAGGGAGACCCAAGCTTGCGGCCGCCACCATGGTGCGGGGTTCTCATCATCATCATCATCATG
GTATGGCTAGCATGACTGGTGGACAGCAAATGGGTCGGGATCTGTACGACGATGACGATAAGGATCCCAT
GGTGAGCAAGGGCGAGGAGGATAACATGGCCATCATCAAGGAGTTCATGCGCTTCAAGGTGCACATGGAG
GGCTCCGTGAACGGCCACGAGTTCGAGATCGAGGGCGAGGGCGAGGGCCGCCCCTACGAGGGCACCCAGA
CCGCCAAGCTGAAGGTGACCAAGGGTGGCCCCCTGCCCTTCGCCTGGGACATCCTGTCCCCTCAGTTCAT
GTACGGCTCCAAGGCCTACGTGAAGCACCCCGCCGACATCCCCGACTACTTGAAGCTGTCCTTCCCCGAG
GGCTTCAAGTGGGAGCGCGTGATGAACTTCGAGGACGGCGGCGTGGTGACCGTGACCCAGGACTCCTCCC
TGCAGGACGGCGAGTTCATCTACAAGGTGAAGCTGCGCGGCACCAACTTCCCCTCCGACGGCCCCGTAAT
GCAGAAGAAGACCATGGGCTGGGAGGCCTCCTCCGAGCGGATGTACCCCGAGGACGGCGCCCTGAAGGGC
GAGATCAAGCAGAGGCTGAAGCTGAAGGACGGCGGCCACTACGACGCTGAGGTCAAGACCACCTACAAGG
CCAAGAAGCCCGTGCAGCTGCCCGGCGCCTACAACGTCAACATCAAGTTGGACATCACCTCCCACAACGA
GGACTACACCATCGTGGAACAGTACGAACGCGCCGAGGGCCGCCACTCCACCGGCGGCATGGACGAGCTG
TACAAGAGATCTCCCGTGGGAACTCATGAGATGGAGGAGGAGTTGGCCGAAGCTGTGGCCCTGCTCTCCC
AGCGGGGGCCTGACGCCCTGCTCACTGTGGCACTTCGAAAGCCCCCAGGTCAGCGCACGGATGAAGAGCT
GGACCTCATCTTTGAGGAGCTGCTGCACATCAAGGCTGTGGCCCACCTCTCCAACTCGGTGAAGCGAGAA
TTAGCGGCTGTTCTGCTCTTTGAACCACACAGCAAGGCAGGGACCGTGTTGTTCAGCCAGGGGGACAAGG
GCACTTCGTGGTACATTATCTGGAAGGGATCTGTCAACGTGGTGACCCATGGCAAGGGGCTGGTGACCAC
CCTGCATGAGGGAGATGATTTTGGACAGCTGGCTCTGGTGAATGATGCACCCCGGGCAGCCACCATCATC
CTGCGAGAAGACAACTGTCATTTCCTGCGTGTGGACAAGCAGGACTTCAACCGTATCATCAAGGATGTGG
AGGCAAAGACCATGCGGCTGGAAGAACATGGCAAAGTGGTGCTGGTGCTGGAGAGAGCCTCTCAGGGCGC
CGGCCCTTCCCGACCCCCAACCCCAGGCAGGAACCGGTATACAGTGATGTCTGGCACCCCAGAGAAGATC
CTAGAGCTTCTGTTGGAGGCCATGGGACCAGATTCCAGTGCTCATGACCAAACAGAGACATTCCTCAGCG
ACTTCCTCCTGACCCACAGGGTCTTCATGCCCAGCGCCCAACTCTGCGCTGCCCTTCTGCACCACTTCCA
TGTGGAGCCTGCGGGTGGCAGCGAGCAGGAGCGCAGCACCTACGTCTGCAACAAGAGGCAGCAGATCTTG
CGGCTGGTCAGCCAGTGGGTGGCCCTGTATGGCTCCATGCTCCACACTGACCCTGTGGCCACCAGCTTCC
TCCAGAAACTCTCAGACCTGGTGGGCAGGGACACCCGACTCAGCAACCTGCTGAGGGAGCAGTGGCCAGA
GAGGCGGCGATGCCACAGGTTGGAGAATGGCTGTGGGAATGCATCTCCTCAGATGAAGGCCCGGAACTTG
CCTGTTTGGCTCCCCAACCAGGACGAGCCCCTTCCTGGCAGCAGCTGTGCCATCCAAGTTGGGGATAAAG
TCCCCTATGACATCTGCCGGCCAGACCACTCAGTGTTGACCCTGCAGCTGCCTGTGACAGCCTCCGTGAG
AGAGGTGATGGCAGCGTTGGCCCAGGAGGATGGCTGGACCAAGGGGCAGGTGCTGGTGAAGGTCAATTCT
GCAGGTGATGCCATTGGCCTGCAGCCAGATGCCCGTGGTGTGGCCACATCTCTGGGGCTCAATGAGCGTC
TCTTTGTTGTCAACCCACAGGAAGCGCATGAGCTGATCCCACACCCTGACCAGCTGGGGCCCACTGTGGG
CTCTGCTGAGGGGCTGGACCTGGTGAGTGCCAAGGACCTGGCAGGCCAGCTGACGGACCACGACTGGAGC
CTCTTCAACAGTATCCACCAGGTGGAGCTGATCCACTATGTGCTGGGCCCCCAGCATCTGCGGGATGTCA
CCACCGCCAACCTGGAGCGCTTCATGCGCCGCTTCAATGAGCTGCAGTACTGGGTGGCCACCGAGCTGTG
TCTCTGCCCCGTGCCCGGCCCCCGGGCCCAGCTGCTCAGGAAGTTCATTAAGCTGGCGGCCCACCTCAAG
GAGCAGAAGAATCTCAATTCCTTCTTTGCCGTCATGTTTGGCCTCAGCAACTCGGCCATCAGCCACCTAG
CCCACACCTGGGAGCGGCTGCCCCACAAAGTCCGGAAGCTGTACTCCGCCCTCGAGAGGCTGCTGGACCC
CTCATGGAACCACCGGGTATACCGACTGGCCCTCGCCAAGCTCTCCCCTCCTGTCATCCCCTTCATGCCC
CTTCTTCTCAAAGACATGACCTTCATTCATGAGGGAAACCACACACTAGTGGAGAATCTCATCAACTTTG
AGAAGATGAGAATGATGGCCAGAGTCGCGCGGATGCTGCACCACTGCCGAAGCCACAACCCTGTGCCTCT
CTCACCACTCAGAAGCCGAGTTTCCCACCTCCACGAGGACAGCCAGGTGGCGAGGATTTCCACATGCTCG
GAGCAGTCCCTGAGCACCCGGAGTCCAGCCAGCACCTGGGCTTATGTCCAGCAGCTGAAGGTCATTGACA
ACCAGCGGGAACTCTCCCGCCTCTCCCGAGAGCTGGAGCCAGGTACCATGGCGAGCAAGGGCGAGGAGCT
GTTCACCGGGGTGGTGCCCATCCTGGTCGAGCTGGACGGCGACATAAACGGCCACAAGTTCAGCGTGTCC
GGCGAGGGCGAGGGCGATGCCACCTACGGCAAGCTGACCCTGAAGTTCATCTGCACCACCGGCAAGCTGC
CCGTGCCCTGGCCCACCCTCGTGACCAGCCTGGGCTACGGCCTGCAGTGCTTCGCCCGCTACCCCGACAA
CATGAAGCGGCACGACTTCTTCAAGTCCGCCATGCCCGAAGGCTACGTCCAGGAGCGCACCATCTTCTTC
GAGGACGACGGCAACTACAAGACCCGCGCCGAGGTGAAGTTTGAGGGCGGCACCCTGGTGAACCGCGTCG
AGCTGAAGGGCATCGACTTCAAGGAGGACGGCAACATCCTGGGGCACAAGCTGGAGTACAACTACAACTG
CCACAACGTCTTTATCACCGCCGACAGGCAGCAGAACGGCATCAAGGTCAACTTCAAGATCCGCCACAAC
ATCGAGGTCGGCGGCGTGCAGCTCGCCGACCACTACCAGCAGAACACCCCCATCGGCGACGGCCCCGTGC
TGCTGCCCGACAACCACTACCTGAGCTACCAGACCAAGCTGAGCAAAGACCCCAACGAGAAGCGCGATCA
CATGGTCCTGCTGGAGTTCGTGACCGCCGCCGGGATCACTCTCAGCATGGACGAGCTGTACAAGTAAGAA
TTCAAGAAGAAGAAGAAGAGCAAGACCAAGTGCGTGATCATGTAATCTAGAGGGCCCTATTCTATAGTGT
CACCTAAATGCTAGAGCTCGCTGATCAGCCTCGACTGTGCCTTCTAGTTGCCAGCCATCTGTTGTTTGCC
CCTCCCCCGTGCCTTCCTTGACCCTGGAAGGTGCCACTCCCACTGTCCTTTCCTAATAAAATGAGGAAAT
TGCATCGCATTGTCTGAGTAGGTGTCATTCTATTCTGGGGGGTGGGGTGGGGCAGGACAGCAAGGGGGAG
GATTGGGAAGACAATAGCAGGCATGCTGGGGATGCGGTGGGCTCTATGGCTTCTGAGGCGGAAAGAACCA
GCTGGGGCTCTAGGGGGTATCCCC
[124 nt withheld, positions 5695-5818]
C
[91 nt withheld, positions 5820-5910]
A
[49 nt withheld, positions 5912-5960]
CCTTTGACGTTGGAGTCCACGTTCTTT
[37 nt withheld, positions 5988-6024]
ACCCTATCTCGGTCTATTCTTTTGATTTATAAGGGATTTTGCCGATTTCGGCCTATTGGTTAAAAAATGA
GCTGATTTAACAAAAATTTAACGCGAATTAATTCTGTGGAATGTGTGTCAGTTAGGGTGTGGAAAGTCCC
CAGGCTCCCCAGCAGGCAGAAGTATGCAAAGCATGCATCTCAATTAGTCAGCAACCAGGTGTGGAAAGTC
CCCAGGCTCCCCAGCAGGCAGAAGTATGCAAAGCATGCATCTCAATTAGTCAGCAACCATAGTCCCGCCC
CTAACTCCGCCCATCCCGCCCCTAACTCCGCCCAGTTCCGCCCATTCTCCGCCCCATGGCTGACTAATTT
TTTTTATTTATGCAGAGGCCGAGGCCGCCTCTGCCTCTGAGCTATTCCAGAAGTAGTGAGGAGGCTTTTT
TGGAGGCCTAGGCTTTTGCAAAAAGCTCCCGGGAGCTTGTATATCCATTTTCGGATCTGATCAAGAGACA
GGATGAGGATCGTTTCGCATGATTGAACAAGATGGATTGCACGCAGGTTCTCCGGCCGCTTGGGTGGAGA
GGCTATTCGGCTATGACTGGGCACAACAGACAATCGGCTGCTCTGATGCCGCCGTGTTCCGGCTGTCAGC
GCAGGGGCGCCCGGTTCTTTTTGTCAAGACCGACCTGTCCGGTGCCCTGAATGAACTGCAGGACGAGGCA
GCGCGGCTATCGTGGCTGGCCACGACGGGCGTTCCTTGCGCAGCTGTGCTCGACGTTGTCACTGAAGCGG
GAAGGGACTGGCTGCTATTGGGCGAAGTGCCGGGGCAGGATCTCCTGTCATCTCACCTTGCTCCTGCCGA
GAAAGTATCCATCATGGCTGATGCAATGCGGCGGCTGCATACGCTTGATCCGGCTACCTGCCCATTCGAC
CACCAAGCGAAACATCGCATCGAGCGAGCACGTACTCGGATGGAAGCCGGTCTTGTCGATCAGGATGATC
TGGACGAAGAGCATCAGGGGCTCGCGCCAGCCGAACTGTTCGCCAGGCTCAAGGCGCGCATGCCCGACGG
CGAGGATCTCGTCGTGACCCATGGCGATGCCTGCTTGCCGAATATCATGGTGGAAAATGGCCGCTTTTCT
GGATTCATCGACTGTGGCCGGCTGGGTGTGGCGGACCGCTATCAGGACATAGCGTTGGCTACCCGTGATA
TTGCTGAAGAGCTTGGCGGCGAATGGGCTGACCGCTTCCTCGTGCTTTACGGTATCGCCGCTCCCGATTC
GCAGCGCATCGCCTTCTATCGCCTTCTTGACGAGTTCTTCTGAGCGGGACTCTGGGGTTCGAAATGACCG
ACCAAGCGACGCCCAACCTGCCATCACGAGATTTCGATTCCACCGCCGCCTTCTATGAAAGGTTGGGCTT
CGGAATCGTTTTCCGGGACGCCGGCTGGATGATCCTCCAGCGCGGGGATCTCATGCTGGAGTTCTTCGCC
CACCCCAACTTGTTTATTGCAGCTTATAATGGTTACAAATAAAGCAATAGCATCACAAATTTCACAAATA
AAGCATTTTTTTCACTGCATTCTAGTTGTGGTTTGTCCAAACTCATCAATGTATCTTATCATGTCTGTAT
ACCGTCGACCTCTAGCTAGAGCTTGGCGTAATCATGGTCATAGCTGTTTCCTGTGTGAAATTGTTATCCG
CTCACAATTCCACACAACATACGAGCCGGAAGCATAAAGTGTAAAGCCTGGGGTGCCTAATGAGTGAGCT
AACTCACATTAATTGCGTTGCGCTCACTGCCCGCTTTCCAGTCGGGAAACCTGTCGTGCCAGCTGCATTA
ATGAATCGGCCAACGCGCGGGGAGAGGCGGTTTGCGTATTGGGCGCTCTTCCGCTTCCTCGCTCACTGAC
TCGCTGCGCTCGGTCGTTCGGCTGCGGCGAGCGGTATCAGCTCACTCAAAGGCGGTAATACGGTTATCCA
CAGAATCAGGGGATAACGCAGGAAAGAACATGTGAGCAAAAGGCCAGCAAAAGGCCAGGAACCGTAAAAA
GGCCGCGTTGCTGGCGTTTTTCCATAGGCTCCGCCCCCCTGACGAGCATCACAAAAATCGACGCTCAAGT
CAGAGGTGGCGAAACCCGACAGGACTATAAAGATACCAGGCGTTTCCCCCTGGAAGCTCCCTCGTGCGCT
CTCCTGTTCCGACCCTGCCGCTTACCGGATACCTGTCCGCCTTTCTCCCTTCGGGAAGCGTGGCGCTTTC
TCATAGCTCACGCTGTAGGTATCTCAGTTCGGTGTAGGTCGTTCGCTCCAAGCTGGGCTGTGTGCACGAA
CCCCCCGTTCAGCCCGACCGCTGCGCCTTATCCGGTAACTATCGTCTTGAGTCCAACCCGGTAAGACACG
ACTTATCGCCACTGGCAGCAGCCACTGGTAACAGGATTAGCAGAGCGAGGTATGTAGGCGGTGCTACAGA
GTTCTTGAAGTGGTGGCCTAACTACGGCTACACTAGAAGAACAGTATTTGGTATCTGCGCTCTGCTGAAG
CCAGTTACCTTCGGAAAAAGAGTTGGTAGCTCTTGATCCGGCAAACAAACCACCGCTGGTAGCGGTGGTT
TTTTTGTTTGCAAGCAGCAGATTACGCGCAGAAAAAAAGGATCTCAAGAAGATCCTTTGATCTTTTCTAC
GGGGTCTGACGCTCAGTGGAACGAAAACTCACGTTAAGGGATTTTGGTCATGAGATTATCAAAAAGGATC
TTCACCTAGATCCTTTTAAATTAAAAATGAAGTTTTAAATCAATCTAAAGTATATATGAGTAAACTTGGT
CTGACAGTTACCAATGCTTAATCAGTGAGGCACCTATCTCAGCGATCTGTCTATTTCGTTCATCCATAGT
TGCCTGACTCCCCGTCGTGTAGATAACTACGATACGGGAGGGCTTACCATCTGGCCCCAGTGCTGCAATG
ATACCGCGAGACCCACGCTCACCGGCTCCAGATTTATCAGCAATAAACCAGCCAGCCGGAAGGGCCGAGC
GCAGAAGTGGTCCTGCAACTTTATCCGCCTCCATCCAGTCTATTAATTGTTGCCGGGAAGCTAGAGTAAG
TAGTTCGCCAGTTAATAGTTTGCGCAACGTTGTTGCCATTGCTACAGGCATCGT
Features (pLannotate 1.2.2; 26 found; start..end, strand, type, name):
    535..639     -  promoter       AmpR promoter: bla
    698..750     -  misc_feature   bom (fragment): basis of mobility region from pBR322
    905..1284    +  enhancer       CMV enhancer: human cytomegalovirus immediate early enhancer
   1285..1488    +  promoter       CMV promoter: human cytomegalovirus (CMV) immediate early promoter
   1484..1517    +  LTR            5' LTR (truncated) (fragment): truncated 5' long terminal repeat (LTR) from HIV-1
   1533..1551    +  promoter       T7 promoter: promoter for bacteriophage T7 RNA polymerase
   1592..1612    +  CDS            capTEV™ (fragment): composite tag for in vivo biotinylation, TEV protease cleavage, and 6xHis tagging
   1613..1645    +  CDS            T7 tag (gene 10 leader): leader peptide from bacteriophage T7 gene 10 promotes efficient translation in E. coli
   1649..1672    +  CDS            Xpress™ tag: Xpress™ epitope tag, including an enterokinase recognition and cleavage site
   1679..2386    +  CDS            mCherry: mCherry is a basic (constitutively fluorescent) red fluorescent protein published in 2004, derived from Discosoma sp.. It is reported to be a very rapidly-maturing monomer with low acid sensitivity.
   2393..4591    +  CDS            RAPGEF3 (fragment): RPGF3_HUMAN - Also known as CGEF1, EPAC, EPAC1. Experimental evidence at protein level: Swiss-Prot protein existence level 1. Guanine nucleotide exchange factor (GEF) for RAP1A and RAP2A small GTPases that is activated by binding cAMP. Through simultaneous binding of PDE3B to RAPGEF3 and PIK3R6 is assembled in a signaling complex in which it activates the PI3K gamma complex and which is involved in angiogenesis. Plays a role in the modulation of the cAMP- induced dynamic control of endothelial barrier function through a pathway that is independent on Rho-mediated signaling. Required for the ac
   4598..5317    +  CDS            mGold: photostable derivative of mVenus (Lee et al., 2020) mammalian codon-optimized
   5381..5399    -  promoter       SP6 promoter: promoter for bacteriophage SP6 RNA polymerase
   5425..5649    +  polyA_signal   bGH poly(A) signal: bovine growth hormone polyadenylation signal
   5653..5674    +  promoter       SV40 promoter (fragment): SV40 enhancer and early promoter
   5695..6123    +  rep_origin     f1 ori (sequence partly withheld): f1 bacteriophage origin of replication; arrow indicates direction of (+) strand synthesis
   6137..6466    +  promoter       SV40 promoter: SV40 enhancer and early promoter
   6533..7324    +  CDS            neo: KKA2_KLEPN - Also known as kan, nptII. Experimental evidence at protein level: Swiss-Prot protein existence level 1. Resistance to kanamycin, neomycin, paromomycin, ribostamycin, butirosin and gentamicin B. From Klebsiella pneumoniae.
   7348..7506    +  CDS            ble (fragment): BLE_KLEPN - Experimental evidence at protein level: Swiss-Prot protein existence level 1. Binding protein with a strong affinity to the bleomycin family of antibiotics. Binds to CL990; an antimitotic-antibiotic compound. From Klebsiella pneumoniae.
   7501..7622    +  polyA_signal   SV40 poly(A) signal: SV40 polyadenylation signal
   7695..7711    -  protein_bind   lac operator: The lac repressor binds to the lac operator to inhibit transcription in E. coli. This inhibition can be relieved by adding lactose or isopropyl-β-D-thiogalactopyranoside (IPTG). lac repressor encoded by lacI
   7719..7749    -  promoter       lac promoter: promoter for the E. coli lac operon
   7764..7785    -  protein_bind   CAP binding site: CAP binding activates transcription in the presence of cAMP. E. coli catabolite activator protein
   7798..7890    -  CDS            lacI (fragment): lac repressor; lacI; The lac repressor binds to the lac operator to inhibit transcription in E. coli. This inhibition can be relieved by adding lactose or isopropyl-β-D-thiogalactopyranoside (IPTG).
   8073..8661    -  rep_origin     ori: high-copy-number ColE1/pMB1/pBR322/pUC origin of replication
   8832..534     -  CDS            AmpR (across the origin): β-lactamase; bla; confers resistance to ampicillin, carbenicillin, and related antibiotics
