[The description below was written by a language model from this plasmid's Addgene catalogue record and pLannotate feature annotations shown in this document.]
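Description:
pCMV-YR-ICUE-mGold2t is a 9.2 kb mammalian expression plasmid encoding YR-ICUE-mGold2t, a synthetic, genetically encoded indicator for visualizing cAMP dynamics in living cells. It is maintained in E. coli through a high-copy ColE1/pUC-type origin and selected with ampicillin via the β-lactamase gene. An f1 origin is also present. The feature table shows an SV40 promoter driving a neomycin/kanamycin phosphotransferase gene with an SV40 polyadenylation signal, a cassette that could allow G418 selection of stably transfected mammalian cells, although the record does not describe such use.

The sensor is transcribed from the human CMV immediate-early enhancer and promoter and terminated by the bovine growth hormone polyadenylation signal. Flanking T7 and SP6 promoters are standard backbone features. The open reading frame begins with short leader tags (a His-tag-containing fragment, the T7 gene 10 leader and an Xpress epitope with an enterokinase site), followed by mCherry, a large fragment of human RAPGEF3 (Epac1), and a yellow fluorescent protein. The annotation tool matched that protein to mGold, a photostable mVenus derivative, but the construct name indicates it is the mGold2t variant. Epac1 is a guanine nucleotide exchange factor activated by binding cAMP. Placing it between a yellow and a red fluorescent protein fits a yellow-red energy-transfer design in which cAMP-induced conformational change alters the signal between the two fluorophores, though the record does not spell out the readout mechanism. The associated work concerns bright, photostable yellow fluorescent proteins for extended imaging, so the construct is suited to prolonged cAMP imaging in transfected mammalian cells.
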