Addgene plasmid #231790: pCMV-YR-ICUE-mGold2t
Purpose: Visualization of cAMP dynamics using YR-ICUE-mGold2t
Depositing lab: Francois St-Pierre. Publication: Bright and photostable yellow fluorescent proteins for extended imaging. Lee J, Lai S, Yang S, Zhao S, Blanco FA, Lyons AC, Merino-Urteaga R, Ahrens JF, Nguyen NA, Liu H, Liu Z, Lambert GG, Shaner NC, Chen L, Tolias KF, Zhang J, Ha T, St-Pierre F. Nat Commun. 2025 Apr 4;16(1):3241. doi: 10.1038/s41467-025-58223-5. PubMed 40185748.
Backbone
  Vector backbone: pCMV
  Vector type: Mammalian Expression
Growth in bacteria
  Bacterial resistance: Ampicillin, 100 μg/mL
  Growth temperature: 37°C
  Growth strain: DH5alpha
  Copy number: High Copy
Gene/Insert
  Gene/Insert name: YR-ICUE-mGold2t
  Species: Synthetic
  Promoter: CMV
  Cloning method: Unknown
Terms and licenses: Academic/Nonprofit Terms; Industry Terms: Not Available to Industry
How to cite: pCMV-YR-ICUE-mGold2t was a gift from Francois St-Pierre (Addgene plasmid # 231790 ; http://n2t.net/addgene:231790 ; RRID:Addgene_231790)
